Addgene plasmid #203504: pAG426GAL-HCV_NS3-GS-NS4A
Purpose: Expresses HCV NS3-NS4A protease (with GS linker) from a GAL promoter with a URA3 marker
Depositing lab: Alejandro Chavez. Depositing organization: University of California, San Diego (UCSD). Publication: A multiplex method for rapidly identifying viral protease inhibitors. Hong SJ, Resnick SJ, Iketani S, Cha JW, Albert BA, Fazekas CT, Chang CW, Liu H, Dagan S, Abagyan MR, Fajtova P, Culbertson B, Brace B, Reddem ER, Forouhar F, Glickman JF, Balkovec JM, Stockwell BR, Shapiro L, O'Donoghue AJ, Sabo Y, Freundlich JS, Ho DD, Chavez A. Mol Syst Biol. 2025 Feb;21(2):158-172. doi: 10.1038/s44320-024-00082-1. Epub 2025 Jan 6. PubMed 39762652.
Backbone
  Vector backbone: pAG426GAL-ccdB
  Vector type: Yeast Expression
  Selectable markers: URA3
Growth in bacteria
  Bacterial resistance: Ampicillin, 100 μg/mL
  Growth temperature: 37°C
  Growth strain: DH5alpha
  Copy number: Unknown
Gene/Insert
  Gene/Insert name: HCV NS3-GS-NS4A (alt name: Hepatitis C Virus NS3-GS-NS4A)
  Promoter: GAL1
  Cloning method: Gateway Cloning
  Sequencing primers: 5′ TCAAATGTAATAAAAGTATCAACAAAA
Terms and licenses: Academic/Nonprofit Terms; Industry Terms: Not Available to Industry
How to cite: pAG426GAL-HCV_NS3-GS-NS4A was a gift from Alejandro Chavez (Addgene plasmid # 203504 ; http://n2t.net/addgene:203504 ; RRID:Addgene_203504)
