[The description below was written by a language model from this plasmid's Addgene catalogue record and pLannotate feature annotations shown in this document.]
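Description:
pAG426GAL-HCV_NS3-GS-NS4A is a yeast expression plasmid of about 7.2 kb, made by Gateway recombination into the pAG426GAL-ccdB destination backbone. It is an E. coli–yeast shuttle vector. In bacteria, a high-copy ColE1/pUC-type origin and an AmpR (β-lactamase) cassette provide replication and ampicillin selection. In Saccharomyces cerevisiae, the 2μ origin supports episomal, multicopy maintenance. The URA3 gene, driven by its own promoter, allows selection in uracil auxotrophs and can be counterselected with 5-FOA. An f1 origin, T3 and T7 promoters, and fragments of lac, lacZα and the pBluescript polylinker are leftovers from the phagemid parent and have no role in yeast expression.

The payload is a hepatitis C virus NS3–NS4A protease in which, according to the catalogue entry, the two viral components are joined by a glycine-serine (GS) linker. NS4A is the natural cofactor of the NS3 serine protease, so such a fusion is generally meant to give an active single-chain enzyme. The insert lies between attB1 and attB2 sites, downstream of the Gal4-regulated, galactose-inducible GAL1 promoter and upstream of the CYC1 terminator. The automated annotation marks only part of the region between the att sites, as a fragment matching the HCV genotype 1a (isolate H77) polyprotein. Its attached polymerase description is generic to that polyprotein entry and does not describe the insert. The linker and NS4A portion are not annotated separately, and no epitope tag or reporter is recorded.

The associated publication describes a multiplexed method for rapidly identifying viral protease inhibitors, which suggests the plasmid supplies inducible HCV protease expression in yeast for such screens. The record does not describe the assay readout.
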