Features (pLannotate 1.2.2; 24 found; start..end, strand, type, name):
      1..589     +  rep_origin     ori: high-copy-number ColE1/pMB1/pBR322/pUC origin of replication
    772..864     +  CDS            lacI (fragment): lac repressor; lacI; The lac repressor binds to the lac operator to inhibit transcription in E. coli. This inhibition can be relieved by adding lactose or isopropyl-β-D-thiogalactopyranoside (IPTG).
    877..898     +  protein_bind   CAP binding site: CAP binding activates transcription in the presence of cAMP. E. coli catabolite activator protein
    913..943     +  promoter       lac promoter: promoter for the E. coli lac operon
    951..967     +  protein_bind   lac operator: The lac repressor binds to the lac operator to inhibit transcription in E. coli. This inhibition can be relieved by adding lactose or isopropyl-β-D-thiogalactopyranoside (IPTG). lac repressor encoded by lacI
   1012..1030    +  promoter       T3 promoter: promoter for bacteriophage T3 RNA polymerase
   1054..1495    +  promoter       GAL1 promoter: S. cerevisiae GAL1; inducible promoter, regulated by Gal4
   1510..1530    +  misc_feature   MCS (fragment): pBluescript multiple cloning site
   1534..1558    +  protein_bind   attB1: mutant version of attB; recombination site for the Gateway® BP reaction BP Clonase™
   1564..2145    +  CDS            POLG_HCV77 (fragment): Experimental evidence at protein level: Swiss-Prot protein existence level 1. [RNA-directed RNA polymerase]: RNA-dependent RNA polymerase that performs primer-template recognition and RNA synthesis during viral replication. From Hepatitis C virus genotype 1a (isolate H77) (HCV).
   2294..2318    -  protein_bind   attB2: mutant version of attB; recombination site for the Gateway® BP reaction BP Clonase™
   2322..2369    +  misc_feature   MCS (fragment): pBluescript multiple cloning site
   2370..2617    +  terminator     CYC1 terminator: S. cerevisiae CYC1; transcription terminator for CYC1
   2636..2654    -  promoter       T7 promoter: promoter for bacteriophage T7 RNA polymerase
   2662..2817    +  CDS            lacZα (fragment): LacZα fragment of β-galactosidase; lacZ fragment
   2821..3249    +  rep_origin     f1 ori (sequence partly withheld): f1 bacteriophage origin of replication; arrow indicates direction of (+) strand synthesis
   3277..3328    -  misc_feature   bom (fragment): basis of mobility region from pBR322
   3407..4210    -  CDS            URA3: orotidine-5'-phosphate decarboxylase, required for uracil biosynthesis; S. cerevisiae URA3; yeast auxotrophic marker, counterselectable with 5-fluoroorotic acid (5-FOA)
   4211..4426    -  promoter       URA3 promoter: S. cerevisiae URA3
   4434..4483    -  misc_feature   bom (fragment): basis of mobility region from pBR322
   4585..4620    -  CDS            rop (fragment): Rop protein, which maintains plasmids at low copy number; rop
   4688..6030    +  rep_origin     2μ ori: yeast 2μ plasmid origin of replication
   6057..6161    +  promoter       AmpR promoter: bla
   6162..7022    +  CDS            AmpR: β-lactamase; bla; confers resistance to ampicillin, carbenicillin, and related antibiotics
>Addgene plasmid #203504 | pAG426GAL-HCV_NS3-GS-NS4A | addgene full sequence | sequence record 402848 | Addgene NGS Result
TTGAGATCCTTTTTTTCTGCGCGTAATCTGCTGCTTGCAAACAAAAAAACCACCGCTACCAGCGGTGGTT
TGTTTGCCGGATCAAGAGCTACCAACTCTTTTTCCGAAGGTAACTGGCTTCAGCAGAGCGCAGATACCAA
ATACTGTTCTTCTAGTGTAGCCGTAGTTAGGCCACCACTTCAAGAACTCTGTAGCACCGCCTACATACCT
CGCTCTGCTAATCCTGTTACCAGTGGCTGCTGCCAGTGGCGATAAGTCGTGTCTTACCGGGTTGGACTCA
AGACGATAGTTACCGGATAAGGCGCAGCGGTCGGGCTGAACGGGGGGTTCGTGCACACAGCCCAGCTTGG
AGCGAACGACCTACACCGAACTGAGATACCTACAGCGTGAGCTATGAGAAAGCGCCACGCTTCCCGAAGG
GAGAAAGGCGGACAGGTATCCGGTAAGCGGCAGGGTCGGAACAGGAGAGCGCACGAGGGAGCTTCCAGGG
GGAAACGCCTGGTATCTTTATAGTCCTGTCGGGTTTCGCCACCTCTGACTTGAGCGTCGATTTTTGTGAT
GCTCGTCAGGGGGGCGGAGCCTATGGAAAAACGCCAGCAACGCGGCCTTTTTACGGTTCCTGGCCTTTTG
CTGGCCTTTTGCTCACATGTTCTTTCCTGCGTTATCCCCTGATTCTGTGGATAACCGTATTACCGCCTTT
GAGTGAGCTGATACCGCTCGCCGCAGCCGAACGACCGAGCGCAGCGAGTCAGTGAGCGAGGAAGCGGAAG
AGCGCCCAATACGCAAACCGCCTCTCCCCGCGCGTTGGCCGATTCATTAATGCAGCTGGCACGACAGGTT
TCCCGACTGGAAAGCGGGCAGTGAGCGCAACGCAATTAATGTGAGTTAGCTCACTCATTAGGCACCCCAG
GCTTTACACTTTATGCTTCCGGCTCGTATGTTGTGTGGAATTGTGAGCGGATAACAATTTCACACAGGAA
ACAGCTATGACCATGATTACGCCAAGCGCGCAATTAACCCTCACTAAAGGGAACAAAAGCTGGAGCTCTA
GTACGGATTAGAAGCCGCCGAGCGGGTGACAGCCCTCCGAAGGAAGACTCTCCTCCGTGCGTCCTCGTCT
TCACCGGTCGCGTTCCTGAAACGCAGATGTGCCTCGCGCCGCACTGCTCCGAACAATAAAGATTCTACAA
TACTAGCTTTTATGGTTATGAAGAGGAAAAATTGGCAGTAACCTGGCCCCACAAACCTTCAAATGAACGA
ATCAAATTAACAACCATAGGATGATAATGCGATTAGTTTTTTAGCCTTATTTCTGGGGTAATTAATCAGC
GAAGCGATGATTTTTGATCTATTAACAGATATATAAATGCAAAAACTGCATAACCACTTTAACTAATACT
TTCAACATTTTCGGTTTGTATTACTTCTTATTCAAATGTAATAAAAGTATCAACAAAAAATTGTTAATAT
ACCTCTATACTTTAACGTCAAGGAGAAAAAACCCCGGATTCTAGAACTAGTGGATCCCCCATCACAAGTT
TGTACAAAAAAGCAGGCTACAAAATGGCACCAATTACTGCCTATGCTCAACAAACCCGTGGTCTTTTAGG
ATGCATTATTACATCATTAACAGGAAGGGATAAGAATCAGGTTGAAGGGGAAGTGCAAATTGTCTCTACA
GCGACTCAGACCTTCTTGGCTACATGTATTAACGGAGTGTGTTGGACAGTTTATCATGGTGCTGGCACCA
GAACAATAGCTAGTCCTAAAGGGCCAGTAATTCAAATGTATACTAACGTAGATCAGGATCTAGTTGGTTG
GCCAGCACCACAGGGCAGTAGGAGCTTAACTCCATGTACTTGTGGTAGTTCTGATTTGTATTTAGTTACT
CGTCATGCTGACGTTATCCCAGTTAGGAGAAGAGGAGACTCCAGAGGCTCATTGCTAAGTCCAAGGCCGA
TATCTTATCTGAAGGGGAGCTCAGGTGGGCCATTGCTGTGTCCGGCTGGCCATGCAGTTGGTTTATTTAG
AGCAGCTGTTTGTACGAGAGGTGTTGCAAAAGCTGTCGATTTCATTCCAGTTGAAAATCTGGAAACGACG
ATGAGGAGCCCAGTATTTACAGATAATTCAAGCCCACCTGCGGTAACATTAACCGGAGGAGGTGGCAGTG
GTGGTGGTGGTTCTGGCGGCGGTGGATCTGGTGGCGGTGGATCCGGATGTGTTGTAATTGTCGGTAGAAT
AGTTTTATCTGGCAAACCAGCCATAATCCCAGATAGAGAAGTCTTATATTAAAACCCAGCTTTCTTGTAC
AAAGTGGTGATGGGCTGCAGGAATTCGATATCAAGCTTATCGATACCGTCGACCTCGAGTCATGTAATTA
GTTATGTCACGCTTACATTCACGCCCTCCCCCCACATCCGCTCTAACCGAAAAGGAAGGAGTTAGACAAC
CTGAAGTCTAGGTCCCTATTTATTTTTTTATAGTTATGTTAGTATTAAGAACGTTATTTATATTTCAAAT
TTTTCTTTTTTTTCTGTACAGACGCGTGTACGCATGTAACATTATACTGAAAACCTTGCTTGAGAAGGTT
TTGGGACGCTCGAAGGCTTTAATTTGCGGCCGGTACCCAATTCGCCCTATAGTGAGTCGTATTACGCGCG
CTCACTGGCCGTCGTTTTACAACGTCGTGACTGGGAAAACCCTGGCGTTACCCAACTTAATCGCCTTGCA
GCACATCCCCCTTTCGCCAGCTGGCGTAATAGCGAAGAGGCCCGCACCGATCGCCCTTCCCAACAGTTGC
GCAGCCTGAATGGCGAATGG
[124 nt withheld, positions 2821-2944]
C
[91 nt withheld, positions 2946-3036]
A
[49 nt withheld, positions 3038-3086]
CCTTTGACGTTGGAGTCCACGTTCTTT
[37 nt withheld, positions 3114-3150]
ACCCTATCTCGGTCTATTCTTTTGATTTATAAGGGATTTTGCCGATTTCGGCCTATTGGTTAAAAAATGA
GCTGATTTAACAAAAATTTAACGCGAATTTTAACAAAATATTAACGCTTACAATTTCCTGATGCGGTATT
TTCTCCTTACGCATCTGTGCGGTATTTCACACCGCATAGGGTAATAACTGATATAATTAAATTGAAGCTC
TAATTTGTGAGTTTAGTATACATGCATTTACTTATAATACAGTTTTTTAGTTTTGCTGGCCGCATCTTCT
CAAATATGCTTCCCAGCCTGCTTTTCTGTAACGTTCACCCTCTACCTTAGCATCCCTTCCCTTTGCAAAT
AGTCCTCTTCCAACAATAATAATGTCAGATCCTGTAGAGACCACATCATCCACGGTTCTATACTGTTGAC
CCAATGCGTCTCCCTTGTCATCTAAACCCACACCGGGTGTCATAATCAACCAATCGTAACCTTCATCTCT
TCCACCCATGTCTCTTTGAGCAATAAAGCCGATAACAAAATCTTTGTCGCTCTTCGCAATGTCAACAGTA
CCCTTAGTATATTCTCCAGTAGATAGGGAGCCCTTGCATGACAATTCTGCTAACATCAAAAGGCCTCTAG
GTTCCTTTGTTACTTCTTCTGCCGCCTGCTTCAAACCGCTAACAATACCTGGGCCCACCACACCGTGTGC
ATTCGTAATGTCTGCCCATTCTGCTATTCTGTATACACCCGCAGAGTACTGCAATTTGACTGTATTACCA
ATGTCAGCAAATTTTCTGTCTTCGAAGAGTAAAAAATTGTACTTGGCGGATAATGCCTTTAGCGGCTTAA
CTGTGCCCTCCATGGAAAAATCAGTCAAGATATCCACATGTGTTTTTAGTAAACAAATTTTGGGACCTAA
TGCTTCAACTAACTCCAGTAATTCCTTGGTGGTACGAACATCCAATGAAGCACACAAGTTTGTTTGCTTT
TCGTGCATGATATTAAATAGCTTGGCAGCAACAGGACTAGGATGAGTAGCAGCACGTTCCTTATATGTAG
CTTTCGACATGATTTATCTTCGTTTCCTGCAGGTTTTTGTTCTGTGCAGTTGGGTTAAGAATACTGGGCA
ATTTCATGTTTCTTCAACACTACATATGCGTATATATACCAATCTAAGTCTGTGCTCCTTCCTTCGTTCT
TCCTTCTGTTCGGAGATTACCGAATCAAAAAAATTTCAAGGAAACCGAAATCAAAAAAAAGAATAAAAAA
AAAATGATGAATTGAAAAGGTGGTATGGTGCACTCTCAGTACAATCTGCTCTGATGCCGCATAGTTAAGC
CAGCCCCGACACCCGCCAACACCCGCTGACGCGCCCTGACGGGCTTGTCTGCTCCCGGCATCCGCTTACA
GACAAGCTGTGACCGTCTCCGGGAGCTGCATGTGTCAGAGGTTTTCACCGTCATCACCGAAACGCGCGAG
ACGAAAGGGCCTCGTGATACGCCTATTTTTATAGGTTAATGTCATGATAATAATGGTTTCTTAGTATGAT
CCAATATCAAAGGAAATGATAGCATTGAAGGATGAGACTAATCCAATTGAGGAGTGGCAGCATATAGAAC
AGCTAAAGGGTAGTGCTGAAGGAAGCATACGATACCCCGCATGGAATGGGATAATATCACAGGAGGTACT
AGACTACCTTTCATCCTACATAAATAGACGCATATAAGTACGCATTTAAGCATAAACACGCACTATGCCG
TTCTTCTCATGTATATATATATACAGGCAACACGCAGATATAGGTGCGACGTGAACAGTGAGCTGTATGT
GCGCAGCTCGCGTTGCATTTTCGGAAGCGCTCGTTTTCGGAAACGCTTTGAAGTTCCTATTCCGAAGTTC
CTATTCTCTAGAAAGTATAGGAACTTCAGAGCGCTTTTGAAAACCAAAAGCGCTCTGAAGACGCACTTTC
AAAAAACCAAAAACGCACCGGACTGTAACGAGCTACTAAAATATTGCGAATACCGCTTCCACAAACATTG
CTCAAAAGTATCTCTTTGCTATATATCTCTGTGCTATATCCCTATATAACCTACCCATCCACCTTTCGCT
CCTTGAACTTGCATCTAAACTCGACCTCTACATTTTTTATGTTTATCTCTAGTATTACTCTTTAGACAAA
AAAATTGTAGTAAGAACTATTCATAGAGTGAATCGAAAACAATACGAAAATGTAAACATTTCCTATACGT
AGTATATAGAGACAAAATAGAAGAAACCGTTCATAATTTTCTGACCAATGAAGAATCATCAACGCTATCA
CTTTCTGTTCACAAAGTATGCGCAATCCACATCGGTATAGAATATAATCGGGGATGCCTTTATCTTGAAA
AAATGCACCCGCAGCTTCGCTAGTAATCAGTAAACGCGGGAAGTGGAGTCAGGCTTTTTTTATGGAAGAG
AAAATAGACACCAAAGTAGCCTTCTTCTAACCTTAACGGACCTACAGTGCAAAAAGTTATCAAGAGACTG
CATTATAGAGCGCACAAAGGAGAAAAAAAGTAATCTAAGATGCTTTGTTAGAAAAATAGCGCTCTCGGGA
TGCATTTTTGTAGAACAAAAAAGAAGTATAGATTCTTTGTTGGTAAAATAGCGCTCTCGCGTTGCATTTC
TGTTCTGTAAAAATGCAGCTCAGATTCTTTGTTTGAAAAATTAGCGCTCTCGCGTTGCATTTTTGTTTTA
CAAAAATGAAGCACAGATTCTTCGTTGGTAAAATAGCGCTTTCGCGTTGCATTTCTGTTCTGTAAAAATG
CAGCTCAGATTCTTTGTTTGAAAAATTAGCGCTCTCGCGTTGCATTTTTGTTCTACAAAATGAAGCACAG
ATGCTTCGTTCAGGTGGCACTTTTCGGGGAAATGTGCGCGGAACCCCTATTTGTTTATTTTTCTAAATAC
ATTCAAATATGTATCCGCTCATGAGACAATAACCCTGATAAATGCTTCAATAATATTGAAAAAGGAAGAG
TATGAGTATTCAACATTTCCGTGTCGCCCTTATTCCCTTTTTTGCGGCATTTTGCCTTCCTGTTTTTGCT
CACCCAGAAACGCTGGTGAAAGTAAAAGATGCTGAAGATCAGTTGGGTGCACGAGTGGGTTACATCGAAC
TGGATCTCAACAGCGGTAAGATCCTTGAGAGTTTTCGCCCCGAAGAACGTTTTCCAATGATGAGCACTTT
TAAAGTTCTGCTATGTGGCGCGGTATTATCCCGTATTGACGCCGGGCAAGAGCAACTCGGTCGCCGCATA
CACTATTCTCAGAATGACTTGGTTGAGTACTCACCAGTCACAGAAAAGCATCTTACGGATGGCATGACAG
TAAGAGAATTATGCAGTGCTGCCATAACCATGAGTGATAACACTGCGGCCAACTTACTTCTGACAACGAT
CGGAGGACCGAAGGAGCTAACCGCTTTTTTGCACAACATGGGGGATCATGTAACTCGCCTTGATCGTTGG
GAACCGGAGCTGAATGAAGCCATACCAAACGACGAGCGTGACACCACGATGCCTGTAGCAATGGCAACAA
CGTTGCGCAAACTATTAACTGGCGAACTACTTACTCTAGCTTCCCGGCAACAATTAATAGACTGGATGGA
GGCGGATAAAGTTGCAGGACCACTTCTGCGCTCGGCCCTTCCGGCTGGCTGGTTTATTGCTGATAAATCT
GGAGCCGGTGAGCGTGGGTCTCGCGGTATCATTGCAGCACTGGGGCCAGATGGTAAGCCCTCCCGTATCG
TAGTTATCTACACGACGGGGAGTCAGGCAACTATGGATGAACGAAATAGACAGATCGCTGAGATAGGTGC
CTCACTGATTAAGCATTGGTAACTGTCAGACCAAGTTTACTCATATATACTTTAGATTGATTTAAAACTT
CATTTTTAATTTAAAAGGATCTAGGTGAAGATCCTTTTTGATAATCTCATGACCAAAATCCCTTAACGTG
AGTTTTCGTTCCACTGAGCGTCAGACCCCGTAGAAAAGATCAAAGGATCTTC
